Addgene plasmid #229881: AiP11518 - pAAV-hsA2-AiE0017h_3xC2-minRho-SYFP2-WPRE3-BGHpA (Alias: CN1518)
Purpose: AiE0017h_3xC2 is an enhancer sequence, designed to drive AAV-mediated transgene expression in specific brain cell types
Depositing lab: Allen Institute for Brain Science & Jonathan Ting. Depositing organization: Allen Institute. Publication: A suite of enhancer AAVs and transgenic mouse lines for genetic access to cortical cell types. Ben-Simon Y, Hooper M, Narayan S, Daigle TL, Dwivedi D, Way SW, Oster A, Stafford DA, Mich JK, Taormina MJ, Martinez RA, Opitz-Araya X, Roth JR, Alexander JR, Allen S, Amster A, Arbuckle J, Ayala A, Baker PM, Bakken TE, Barcelli T, Barta S, Bendrick J, Bertagnolli D, Bielstein C, Bishwakarma P, Bowlus J, Boyer G, Brouner K, Casian B, Casper T, Chakka AB, Chakrabarty R, Chance RK, Chavan S, Clark M, Colbert K, Collman F, Daniel S, Departee M, DiValentin P, Donadio N, Dotson N, Egdorf T, Fliss T, Gabitto M, Garcia J, Gary A, Gasperini M, Gloe J, Goldy J, Gore BB, Graybuck L, Greisman N, Haeseleer F, Halterman C, Haradon Z, Hastings SD, Helback O, Ho W, Hockemeyer D, Huang C, Huff S, Hunker A, Johansen N, Jones D, Juneau Z, Kalmbach B, Kannan M, Khem S, Kussick E, Kutsal R, Larsen R, Lee C, Lee AY, Leibly M, Lenz GH, Li S, Liang E, Lusk N, Madigan Z, Malloy J, Malone J, McCue R, Melchor J, Mollenkopf T, Moosman S, Morin E, Newman D, Ng L, Ngo K, Omstead V, Otto S, Oyama A, Pena N, Pham T, Phillips E, Pom CA, Potekhina L, Ransford S, Ray PL, Rette D, Reynoldson C, Rimorin C, Rocha D, Ruiz A, Sanchez REA, Sawyer L, Sedeno-Cortes A, Sevigny JP, Shapovalova N, Shepard N, Shulga L, Sigler AR, Siverts L, Soliman S, Somasundaram S, Staats B, Stewart K, Szelenyi E, Tieu M, Trader C, Tran A, van Velthoven CTJ, Walker M, Wang Y, Weed N, Wirthlin M, Wood T, Wynalda B, Yao Z, Zhou T, Ariza J, Dee N, Reding M, Ronellenfitch K, Mufti S, Sunkin SM, Smith KA, Esposito L, Waters J, Thyagarajan B, Yao S, Lein ES, Zeng H, Levi BP, Ngai J, Ting JT, Tasic B. Cell. 2025 May 16:S0092-8674(25)00513-6. doi: 10.1016/j.cell.2025.05.002. PubMed 40403729.
Backbone
  Vector backbone: rAAV
  Vector type: AAV
Growth in bacteria
  Bacterial resistance: Ampicillin, 100 μg/mL
  Growth temperature: 30°C
  Growth strain: NEB Stable
  Copy number: High Copy
Gene/Insert
  Gene/Insert name: SYFP2
  Species: Synthetic
  Cloning method: Restriction Enzyme; 5′ cloning site Unknown (unknown if destroyed); 3′ cloning site Unknown (unknown if destroyed)
Terms and licenses: Academic/Nonprofit Terms; Industry Terms: Not Available to Industry
Depositor comments: Allen Institute plasmid alias: CN1518
How to cite: AiP11518 - pAAV-hsA2-AiE0017h_3xC2-minRho-SYFP2-WPRE3-BGHpA (Alias: CN1518) was a gift from Allen Institute for Brain Science & Jonathan Ting (Addgene plasmid # 229881 ; http://n2t.net/addgene:229881 ; RRID:Addgene_229881)
