[The description below was written by a language model from this plasmid's Addgene catalogue record and pLannotate feature annotations shown in this document.]
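Description:
AiP11518 - pAAV-hsA2-AiE0017h_3xC2-minRho-SYFP2-WPRE3-BGHpA (alias CN1518) is a 5,082 nt recombinant AAV transfer plasmid from a collection of enhancer AAV vectors built to give genetic access to defined brain cell types. It is propagated in bacteria as a high-copy plasmid through a ColE1/pUC-type origin and selected with ampicillin via the β-lactamase gene and its native promoter. An f1 phage origin and small remnants of pBR322 bom and rop sequences are also present in the backbone. The expression cassette lies between AAV2 inverted terminal repeats, which are the cis elements needed for replication and packaging of the genome into AAV particles. The 3′ ITR is annotated in full, whereas the 5′ ITR is detected only as two short fragments, which may reflect incomplete annotation or sequencing of this repeat-rich region.

The payload is SYFP2, a rapidly maturing monomeric yellow fluorescent protein derived from Aequorea victoria, used here as a reporter. According to the construct name, its expression is controlled by AiE0017h_3xC2 placed upstream of a minimal rhodopsin promoter (minRho). The "3xC2" label suggests a triplicated core of the enhancer, and an element called hsA2 precedes it, but the record does not define either. None of these regulatory parts is annotated in the feature table, though roughly 1 kb of unannotated sequence precedes the SYFP2 coding region where they would sit. Downstream, two adjacent WPRE fragments correspond to the shortened WPRE3 element, which enhances transcript stability and expression while saving packaging space, followed by the bovine growth hormone polyadenylation signal. The stated purpose is enhancer-driven, AAV-mediated transgene expression in specific brain cell types, with fluorescence reporting where the enhancer is active. The record does not name the targeted cell population.
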