Features (pLannotate 1.2.2; 14 found; start..end, strand, type, name):
     12..39      +  repeat_region  AAV2 ITR (fragment): inverted terminal repeat of adeno-associated virus serotype 2 inverted
     68..95      +  repeat_region  AAV2 ITR (fragment): inverted terminal repeat of adeno-associated virus serotype 2 inverted
   1125..1841    +  CDS            SYFP2: SYFP2 is a basic (constitutively fluorescent) yellow fluorescent protein published in 2006, derived from Aequorea victoria. It is reported to be a very rapidly-maturing monomer with moderate acid sensitivity.
   1856..2013    +  misc_feature   WPRE (fragment): woodchuck hepatitis virus posttranscriptional regulatory element
   2019..2099    +  misc_feature   WPRE (fragment): woodchuck hepatitis virus posttranscriptional regulatory element
   2116..2227    +  polyA_signal   bGH poly(A) signal: bovine growth hormone polyadenylation signal
   2345..2485    +  repeat_region  AAV2 ITR: inverted terminal repeat of adeno-associated virus serotype 2 inverted
   2490..2541    -  misc_feature   bom (fragment): basis of mobility region from pBR322
   2560..3015    +  rep_origin     f1 ori (sequence partly withheld): f1 bacteriophage origin of replication; arrow indicates direction of (+) strand synthesis
   3016..3065    -  misc_feature   bom (fragment): basis of mobility region from pBR322
   3167..3202    -  CDS            rop (fragment): Rop protein, which maintains plasmids at low copy number; rop
   3297..3401    +  promoter       AmpR promoter: bla
   3402..4262    +  CDS            AmpR: β-lactamase; bla; confers resistance to ampicillin, carbenicillin, and related antibiotics
   4433..5021    +  rep_origin     ori: high-copy-number ColE1/pMB1/pBR322/pUC origin of replication
>Addgene plasmid #229881 | AiP11518 - pAAV-hsA2-AiE0017h_3xC2-minRho-SYFP2-WPRE3-BGHpA (Alias: CN1518) | addgene full sequence | sequence record 460595 | Addgene NGS Result
CCTGCAGGCAGCTGCGCGCTCGCTCGCTCACTGAGGCCGCCCGGGCGTCGGGCGACCTTTGGTCGCCCGG
CCTCAGTGAGCGAGCGAGCGCGCAGAGAGGGAGTGGCCAACTCCATCACTAGGGGTTCCTGCGGCCGCAA
CGCGTTTAGAACAATGGCTGGCCCATAGTAAATGCCGTGTTAGTGTGTTAGTTGCTGTTCTTCCACGTCA
GAAGAGGCACAGACAAATTACCACCAGGTGGCGCTCAGAGTCTGCGGAGGCATCACAACAGCCCTGAATT
TGAATCCTGCTCTGCCACTGCCTAGTTGAGACCTTTTACTACCTGACTAGCTGTTTGTGTATTTTAGGTG
TTTGTTTGAGGCTGGGCTGCTGGCATCAGCAGGCGCCCCTCCTCCCCACCTCGCTAAACAATCATTGCAC
AAAATATGCAAATGGTATAATTACTGTTATTTGTTTTGCTGATATAAGTGTTTGAAATGCAAATGTCAAG
TTTGGGCGCCTTCATTTTTCCAACCCTCTCACCCGGACATGAGCAGAGCCCTCATCACACAGACTGAGGC
TGGGCTGCTGGCATCAGCAGGCGCCCCTCCTCCCCACCTCGCTAAACAATCATTGCACAAAATATGCAAA
TGGTATAATTACTGTTATTTGTTTTGCTGATATAAGTGTTTGAAATGCAAATGTCAAGTTTGGGCGCCTT
CATTTTTCCAACCCTCTCACCCGGACATTGGGTGAGTAAGAGTAGGTGGCAACGAGGCTGGGCTGCTGGC
ATCAGCAGGCGCCCCTCCTCCCCACCTCGCTAAACAATCATTGCACAAAATATGCAAATGGTATAATTAC
TGTTATTTGTTTTGCTGATATAAGTGTTTGAAATGCAAATGTCAAGTTTGGGCGCCTTCATTTTTCCAAC
CCTCTCACCCGGACATGAATTCGATATCATAATCAACCATAGGTACCGAGCTCGGGATTCAGCCGGGAGC
TTAGGGAGGGGAGGTCACTTCATAAGGGCCTGGGGGGGGAGTTGGAGCCACGAGTCGTCCAGCCGGAGCC
CCGTGTGGCTGAGCTCCGGCCTCAGAAGCATCCCCGGGTTGGATCCTTCGAAGCTAGCGCTACCGGTCGC
CACCATGGTGAGCAAGGGCGAGGAGCTGTTCACCGGGGTGGTGCCCATCCTGGTCGAGCTGGACGGCGAC
GTAAACGGCCACAAGTTCAGCGTGTCCGGCGAGGGCGAGGGCGATGCCACCTACGGCAAGCTGACCCTGA
AGCTGATCTGCACCACCGGCAAGCTGCCCGTGCCCTGGCCCACCCTCGTGACCACCCTGGGCTACGGCGT
GCAGTGCTTCGCCCGCTACCCCGACCACATGAAGCAGCACGACTTCTTCAAGTCCGCCATGCCCGAAGGC
TACGTCCAGGAGCGCACCATCTTCTTCAAGGACGACGGCAACTACAAGACCCGCGCCGAGGTGAAGTTCG
AGGGCGACACCCTGGTGAACCGCATCGAGCTGAAGGGCATCGACTTCAAGGAGGACGGCAACATCCTGGG
GCACAAGCTGGAGTACAACTACAACAGCCACAACGTCTATATCACCGCCGACAAGCAGAAGAACGGCATC
AAGGCCAACTTCAAGATCCGCCACAACATCGAGGACGGCGGCGTGCAGCTCGCCGACCACTACCAGCAGA
ACACCCCCATCGGCGACGGCCCCGTGCTGCTGCCCGACAACCACTACCTGAGCTACCAGTCCAAGCTGAG
CAAAGACCCCAACGAGAAGCGCGATCACATGGTCCTGCTGGAGTTCGTGACCGCCGCCGGGATCACTCTC
GGCATGGACGAGCTGTACAAGTAAGTCGACATCATAATCAACCTCTGGATTACAAAATTTGTGAAAGATT
GACTGGTATTCTTAACTATGTTGCTCCTTTTACGCTATGTGGATACGCTGCTTTAATGCCTTTGTATCAT
GCTATTGCTTCCCGTATGGCTTTCATTTTCTCCTCCTTGTATAAATCCTGGTTAGTTCTTGCCACGGCGG
AACTCATCGCCGCCTGCCTTGCCCGCTGCTGGACAGGGGCTCGGCTGTTGGGCACTGACAATTCCGTGGC
TCGAGAGATCTTCGACTGTGCCTTCTAGTTGCCAGCCATCTGTTGTTTGCCCCTCCCCCGTGCCTTCCTT
GACCCTGGAAGGTGCCACTCCCACTGTCCTTTCCTAATAAAATGAGGAAATTGCATCGCATTGTCTGAGT
AGGTGTCATTCTATTCTGGGGGGTGGGGTGGGGCAGGACAGCAAGGGGGAGGATTGGGAAGACAATAGCA
GGCATGAGATCTCACGTGCGGACCGAGCGGCCGCAGGAACCCCTAGTGATGGAGTTGGCCACTCCCTCTC
TGCGCGCTCGCTCGCTCACTGAGGCCGGGCGACCAAAGGTCGCCCGACGCCCGGGCTTTGCCCGGGCGGC
CTCAGTGAGCGAGCGAGCGCGCAGCTGCCTGCAGGGGCGCCTGATGCGGTATTTTCTCCTTACGCATCTG
TGCGGTATTTCACACCGCATA
[95 nt withheld, positions 2542-2636]
T
[46 nt withheld, positions 2638-2683]
C
[141 nt withheld, positions 2685-2825]
CCTTTGACGTTGGAGTCCACGTTCTTT
[37 nt withheld, positions 2853-2889]
ACTCTATCTCGGGCTATTCTTTTGATTTATAAGGGATTTTGCCGATTTCGGTCTATTGGTTAAAAAATGA
GCTGATTTAACAAAAATTTAACGGGAATTTTAACAAAATATTAACGTTTACAATTTTATGGTGCACTCTC
AGTACAATCTGCTCTGATGCCGCATAGTTAAGCCAGCCCCGACACCCGCCAACACCCGCTGACGCGCCCT
GACGGGCTTGTCTGCTCCCGGCATCCGCTTACAGACAAGCTGTGACCGTCTCCGGGAGCTGCATGTGTCA
GAGGTTTTCACCGTCATCACCGAAACGCGCGAGACGAAAGGGCCTCGTGATACGCCTATTTTTATAGGTT
AATGTCATGATAATAATGGTTTCTTAGACGTCAGGTGGCACTTTTCGGGGAAATGTGCGCGGAACCCCTA
TTTGTTTATTTTTCTAAATACATTCAAATATGTATCCGCTCATGAGACAATAACCCTGATAAATGCTTCA
ATAATATTGAAAAAGGAAGAGTATGAGTATTCAACATTTCCGTGTCGCCCTTATTCCCTTTTTTGCGGCA
TTTTGCCTTCCTGTTTTTGCTCACCCAGAAACGCTGGTGAAAGTAAAAGATGCTGAAGATCAGTTGGGTG
CACGAGTGGGTTACATCGAACTGGATCTCAACAGCGGTAAGATCCTTGAGAGTTTTCGCCCCGAAGAACG
TTTTCCAATGATGAGCACTTTTAAAGTTCTGCTATGTGGCGCGGTATTATCCCGTATTGACGCCGGGCAA
GAGCAACTCGGTCGCCGCATACACTATTCTCAGAATGACTTGGTTGAGTACTCACCAGTCACAGAAAAGC
ATCTTACGGATGGCATGACAGTAAGAGAATTATGCAGTGCTGCCATAACCATGAGTGATAACACTGCGGC
CAACTTACTTCTGACAACGATCGGAGGACCGAAGGAGCTAACCGCTTTTTTGCACAACATGGGGGATCAT
GTAACTCGCCTTGATCGTTGGGAACCGGAGCTGAATGAAGCCATACCAAACGACGAGCGTGACACCACGA
TGCCTGTAGCAATGGCAACAACGTTGCGCAAACTATTAACTGGCGAACTACTTACTCTAGCTTCCCGGCA
ACAATTAATAGACTGGATGGAGGCGGATAAAGTTGCAGGACCACTTCTGCGCTCGGCCCTTCCGGCTGGC
TGGTTTATTGCTGATAAATCTGGAGCCGGTGAGCGTGGGTCTCGCGGTATCATTGCAGCACTGGGGCCAG
ATGGTAAGCCCTCCCGTATCGTAGTTATCTACACGACGGGGAGTCAGGCAACTATGGATGAACGAAATAG
ACAGATCGCTGAGATAGGTGCCTCACTGATTAAGCATTGGTAACTGTCAGACCAAGTTTACTCATATATA
CTTTAGATTGATTTAAAACTTCATTTTTAATTTAAAAGGATCTAGGTGAAGATCCTTTTTGATAATCTCA
TGACCAAAATCCCTTAACGTGAGTTTTCGTTCCACTGAGCGTCAGACCCCGTAGAAAAGATCAAAGGATC
TTCTTGAGATCCTTTTTTTCTGCGCGTAATCTGCTGCTTGCAAACAAAAAAACCACCGCTACCAGCGGTG
GTTTGTTTGCCGGATCAAGAGCTACCAACTCTTTTTCCGAAGGTAACTGGCTTCAGCAGAGCGCAGATAC
CAAATACTGTTCTTCTAGTGTAGCCGTAGTTAGGCCACCACTTCAAGAACTCTGTAGCACCGCCTACATA
CCTCGCTCTGCTAATCCTGTTACCAGTGGCTGCTGCCAGTGGCGATAAGTCGTGTCTTACCGGGTTGGAC
TCAAGACGATAGTTACCGGATAAGGCGCAGCGGTCGGGCTGAACGGGGGGTTCGTGCACACAGCCCAGCT
TGGAGCGAACGACCTACACCGAACTGAGATACCTACAGCGTGAGCTATGAGAAAGCGCCACGCTTCCCGA
AGGGAGAAAGGCGGACAGGTATCCGGTAAGCGGCAGGGTCGGAACAGGAGAGCGCACGAGGGAGCTTCCA
GGGGGAAACGCCTGGTATCTTTATAGTCCTGTCGGGTTTCGCCACCTCTGACTTGAGCGTCGATTTTTGT
GATGCTCGTCAGGGGGGCGGAGCCTATGGAAAAACGCCAGCAACGCGGCCTTTTTACGGTTCCTGGCCTT
TTGCTGGCCTTTTGCTCACATGT
